Addgene plasmid #18587: T4 Lysozyme L133A
Depositing lab: Brian Matthews. Depositing organization: University of Oregon.
Backbone
  Vector backbone: pHS1403
  Backbone size w/o insert (bp): 5000
  Vector type: Bacterial Expression
Growth in bacteria
  Bacterial resistance: Ampicillin, 100 μg/mL
  Growth temperature: 37°C
  Growth strain: DH5alpha
  Copy number: High Copy
Gene/Insert
  Gene/Insert name: T4 Lysozyme (alt name: 1133A)
  Species: Bacteriophage T4
  Insert size (bp): 600
  Mutation: L133A
  GenBank ID: NP_049736
  Entrez Gene: e (a.k.a. T4p123)
  Cloning method: Restriction Enzyme; 5′ cloning site BamHI (not destroyed); 3′ cloning site HindIII (not destroyed)
  Sequencing primers: 5′ na; 3′ GGCGTATCACGAGGCCC
Terms and licenses: Academic/Nonprofit Terms; Industry Terms: Not Available to Industry
Depositor comments: The BamHI site is 27 bp from the ATG and the HindIII site is 115 bp from the stop.
How to cite: T4 Lysozyme L133A was a gift from Brian Matthews (Addgene plasmid # 18587 ; http://n2t.net/addgene:18587 ; RRID:Addgene_18587)
