[The description below was written by a language model from this plasmid's Addgene catalogue record.]
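Description:
T4 Lysozyme L133A is a bacterial expression plasmid built on the pHS1403 backbone (about 5 kb without insert) that carries the bacteriophage T4 lysozyme gene (gene e) with a single point substitution, leucine 133 to alanine. It is maintained as a high-copy plasmid in E. coli under ampicillin selection. The record does not name the origin of replication or the promoter that drives expression, and no feature table is available, so these details of the backbone cannot be stated from the information provided.

The insert of roughly 600 bp was placed between BamHI and HindIII sites, both of which remain intact. This means the fragment can be excised or transferred as a cassette. According to the depositor's note, the BamHI site lies 27 bp from the start codon and the HindIII site lies 115 bp from the stop codon, so the cloned fragment includes short flanking untranslated sequence on each side of the coding region. No fusion tags, reporters or additional selectable markers are recorded.

The record does not state an intended use. The design, however, a vector for producing a defined single-residue variant of T4 lysozyme in bacteria, is consistent with the common use of this enzyme as a model protein for examining how individual amino-acid replacements affect folding, stability and structure. Replacing a leucine with the smaller alanine is a typical truncating substitution for such comparisons with the wild-type protein.
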