>Addgene plasmid #18587 | T4 Lysozyme L133A | addgene partial sequence | sequence record 24373 | 3primeUP
CNANTGAAAAAGCCCGCTCATTAGGCGGGCTCAGATCTGCTCATGNTTTGACAGCTTATCATCGATAAGC
TTCGGCAATAAATTCTTGATATGTTTTCATATGTTTCCTTTAAATATTTTAATTAGTAATTGTCTATTCA
AGTAATTGTGAATATACTATCACAATTCCAAGAGAAAGTAAACAGCTTTATAGATTTTTATACGCGTCCC
AAGTGCCAGTTCTAAACGTTGTAATGACTCGTTTTGCGCGATTAGGTGTTTGATTATACCATCTACTTTT
AGCTGCGTTAACTGCTGCTTCATCCCAGCGTTTTTGTTGAAGCATACGTAAAGAGTTAGTAAATCCTGCC
ACACCGGTTTCTCCCATTTGGAAAACCATATTAATCAATGCACAGCGACGAACCGCATCAAGAGAATCAT
AAACCGGTTTTAATTTAGCATTTCTCAGAATTCCGCGAACAGCAGCATCAACATCCTGATTAAAGAGTTT
TTCAGCCTCATCTTTTGTAATTACACCATTGCAATTACGCCCAATAGCTTTATCTAATTCAGATTTAGCA
GCATTAAGTGATGGACTTTTTGTAAGCAAATGACCGATGCCAATAGTGTAATAGCCTTCTGTGTCTTTAT
AGATTTTAAGTCTAAGACCTTCATCTATACGTAACATTTCAAATATATTCATAATACCTCCTAAGCATCG
ATGGATCCTGTTTCCTGTGTGAAATTGTTATCCGCTCACAATTCCACACATTATACGAGCCGATGATAAT
TGTCACAGGGGAGGGGAGTAGCTGATCCNGTTN
